>Addgene plasmid #197658 | pBBR1_DVK_AE(J23100-B0033m-E0040m-B0015) | addgene full sequence | sequence record 388770 | Addgene NGS Result
GGAGTTGACGGCTAGCTCAGTCCTAGGTACAGTGCTAGCTACTAGAGTCACACAGGACTACTAAATGATG
CGTAAAGGAGAAGAACTTTTCACTGGAGTTGTCCCAATTCTTGTTGAATTAGATGGTGATGTTAATGGGC
ACAAATTTTCTGTCAGTGGAGAGGGTGAAGGTGATGCAACATACGGAAAACTTACCCTTAAATTTATTTG
CACTACTGGAAAACTACCTGTTCCATGGCCAACACTTGTCACTACTTTCGGTTATGGTGTTCAATGCTTT
GCGAGATACCCAGATCATATGAAACAGCATGACTTTTTCAAGAGTGCCATGCCCGAAGGTTATGTACAGG
AAAGAACTATATTTTTCAAAGATGACGGGAACTACAAGACACGTGCTGAAGTCAAGTTTGAAGGTGATAC
CCTTGTTAATAGAATCGAGTTAAAAGGTATTGATTTTAAAGAAGATGGAAACATTCTTGGACACAAATTG
GAATACAACTATAACTCACACAATGTATACATCATGGCAGACAAACAAAAGAATGGAATCAAAGTTAACT
TCAAAATTAGACACAACATTGAAGATGGAAGCGTTCAACTAGCAGACCATTATCAACAAAATACTCCAAT
TGGCGATGGCCCTGTCCTTTTACCAGACAACCATTACCTGTCCACACAATCTGCCCTTTCGAAAGATCCC
AACGAAAAGAGAGATCACATGGTCCTTCTTGAGTTTGTAACAGCTGCTGGGATTACACATGGCATGGATG
AACTATACAAATAATAAAGGTCCAGGCATCAAATAAAACGAAAGGCTCAGTCGAAAGACTGGGCCTTTCG
TTTTATCTGTTGTTTGTCGGTGAACGCTCTCTACTAGAGTCACACTGGCTCACCTTCGGGTGGGCCTTTC
TGCGTTTATAGCTTATGTCTTCAGCAGTAGGACAAATCCGCCGCCCTAGACAGCTGGGCGCGCCCCCCCT
ACGGGCTTGCTCTCCGGGCTTCGCCCTGCGCGGTCGCTGCGCTCCCTTGCCAGCCCGTGGATATGTGGAC
GATGGCCGCGAGCGGCCACCGGCTGGCTCGCTTCGCTCGGCCCGTGGACAACCCTGCTGGACAAGCTGAT
GGACAGGCTGCGCCTGCCCACGAGCTTGACCACAGGGATTGCCCACCGGCTACCCAGCCTTCGACCACAT
ACCCACCGGCTCCAACTGCGCGGCCTGCGGCCTTGCCCCATCAATTTTTTTAATTTTCTCTGGGGAAAAG
CCTCCGGCCTGCGGCCTGCGCGCTTCGCTTGCCGGTTGGACACCAAGTGGAAGGCGGGTCAAGGCTCGCG
CAGCGACCGCGCAGCGGCTTGGCCTTGACGCGCCTGGAACGACCCAAGCCTATGCGAGTGGGGGCAGTCG
AAGGGCGAAGCCCGCCCGCCTGCCCCCCGAGCCTCACGGCGGCGAGTGCGGGGGTTCCAAGGGGGCAGCG
CCACCTTGGGCAAGGCCGAAGGCCGCGCAGTCGATCAACAAGCCCCGGAGGGGCCACTTTTTGCCGGAGG
GGGAGCCGCGCCGAAGGCGTGGGGGAACCCCGCAGGGGTGCCCTTCTTTGGGCACCAAAGAACTAGATAT
AGGGCGAAATGCGAAAGACTTAAAAATCAACAACTTAAAAAAGGGGGGTACGCAACAGCTCATTGCGGCA
CCCCCCGCAATAGCTCATTGCGTAGGTTAAAGAAAATCTGTAATTGACTGCCACTTTTACGCAACGCATA
ATTGTTGTCGCGCTGCCGAAAAGTTGCAGCTGATTGCGCATGGTGCCGCAACCGTGCGGCACCCCTACCG
CATGGAGATAAGCATGGCCACGCAGTCCAGAGAAATCGGCATTCAAGCCAAGAACAAGCCCGGTCACTGG
GTGCAAACGGAACGCAAAGCGCATGAGGCGTGGGCCGGGCTTATTGCGAGGAAACCCACGGCGGCAATGC
TGCTGCATCACCTCGTGGCGCAGATGGGCCACCAGAACGCCGTGGTGGTCAGCCAGAAAACACTTTCCAA
GCTCATCGGACGTTCTTTGCGGACGGTCCAATACGCAGTCAAGGACTTGGTGGCCGAGCGCTGGATCTCC
GTCGTGAAGCTCAACGGCCCCGGCACCGTGTCGGCCTACGTGGTCAATGACCGCGTGGCGTGGGGCCAGC
CCCGCGACCAGTTGCGCCTGTCGGTGTTCAGTGCCGCCGTGGTGGTTGATCACGACGACCAGGACGAATC
GCTGTTGGGGCATGGCGACCTGCGCCGCATCCCGACCCTGTATCCGGGCGAGCAGCAACTACCGACCGGC
CCCGGCGAGGAGCCGCCCAGCCAGCCCGGCATTCCGGGCATGGAACCAGACCTGCCAGCCTTGACCGAAA
CGGAGGAATGGGAACGGCGCGGGCAGCAGCGCCTGCCGATGCCCGATGAGCCGTGTTTTCTGGACGATGG
CGAGCCGTTGGAGCCGCCGACACGGGTAACGCTGCCGCGCCGGTAGGGCCGGCCTACGGCCAGCCTCGCA
GAGCAGGATTCCCGTTGAGCACCGCCAGGTGCGAATAAGGGACAGTGAAGAAGGAACACCCGCTCGCGGG
TGGGCCTACTTCACCTATCCTGCCCTTGTGTCTCAAAATCTCTGATGTACATTGCACAAGATAAAAATAT
ATCATCATGAACAATAAAACTGTCTGCTTACATAAACAGTAATACAAGGGGTGTTATGAGCCATATTCAA
CGGGAAACGTCTTGCTCCAGGCCGCGATTAAATTCCAACATGGATGCTGATTTATATGGGTATAAATGGG
CTCGCGATAATGTCGGGCAATCAGGTGCGACAATCTATCGATTGTATGGGAAGCCCGATGCGCCAGAGTT
GTTTCTGAAACATGGCAAAGGTAGCGTTGCCAATGATGTTACAGATGAGATGGTCAGACTAAACTGGCTG
ACGGAATTTATGCCTCTTCCGACCATCAAGCATTTTATCCGTACTCCTGATGATGCATGGTTACTCACCA
CTGCGATCCCCGGGAAAACAGCATTCCAGGTATTAGAAGAATATCCTGATTCAGGTGAAAATATTGTTGA
TGCGCTGGCAGTGTTCCTGCGCCGGTTGCATTCGATTCCTGTTTGTAATTGTCCTTTTAACAGCGATCGC
GTATTTCGTCTCGCTCAGGCGCAATCACGAATGAATAACGGTTTGGTTGATGCGAGTGATTTTGATGACG
AGCGTAATGGCTGGCCTGTTGAACAAGTCTGGAAAGAAATGCATAAGCTTTTGCCATTCTCACCGGATTC
AGTCGTCACTCATGGTGATTTCTCACTTGATAACCTTATTTTTGACGAGGGGAAATTAATAGGTTGTATT
GATGTTGGACGAGTCGGAATCGCAGACCGATACCAGGATCTTGCCATCCTATGGAACTGCCTCGGTGAGT
TTTCTCCTTCATTACAGAAACGGCTTTTTCAAAAATATGGTATTGATAATCCTGATATGAATAAATTGCA
GTTTCATTTGATGCTCGATGAGTTTTTCTAAGGTAACTGTCAGACCAAGTTTACTCATATATACTTTAGA
TTGATTTTTCGTTCCACTGAGCGTCAGACCCCAGAACTCTGTCAGACCGAGTGGAAGACAT
Features (pLannotate 1.2.2; 8 found; start..end, strand, type, name):
      5..29      +  promoter       J23119(SpeI) promoter (fragment): bacterial promoter (Registry of Standard Biological Parts BBa J23119) modified to end with an SpeI site
     68..781     +  CDS            hfriFP: hfriFP is a fluorescent protein published in 2013, derived from Herbaspirillum frisingense.
    800..871     +  terminator     rrnB T1 terminator: transcription terminator T1 from the E. coli rrnB gene
    887..914     +  terminator     T7Te terminator: phage T7 early transcription terminator
   1062..1833    +  rep_origin     pBBR1 oriV: replication origin of the broad-host-range plasmid pBBR1 from Bordetella bronchiseptica; requires the pBBR1 Rep protein for replication
   1834..2496    +  CDS            pBBR1 Rep: replication protein for the broad-host-range plasmid pBBR1 from Bordetella bronchiseptica
   2507..2615    -  oriT           oriT: incP origin of transfer
   2716..3531    +  CDS            KanR: aminoglycoside phosphotransferase; aph(3')-Ia; confers resistance to kanamycin in bacteria or G418 (Geneticin®) in eukaryotes
