[The description below was written by a language model from this plasmid's Addgene catalogue record and pLannotate feature annotations shown in this document.]
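Description:
pBBR1_DVK_AE(J23100-B0033m-E0040m-B0015) is a small (about 3.6 kb) broad-host-range bacterial expression plasmid built on the pBBR1 replicon and adapted to the CIDAR MoClo modular cloning system. The backbone carries the pBBR1 oriV together with the pBBR1 Rep protein it needs for replication, a pairing that lets the plasmid be maintained in many Gram-negative species beyond E. coli. The record lists it as low copy. Selection is by kanamycin through an aph(3')-Ia aminoglycoside phosphotransferase gene. An incP-type oriT is also annotated, so the plasmid should be mobilisable by conjugation from a donor supplying transfer functions in trans. "DVK_AE" in the name follows the CIDAR convention for a kanamycin-resistant destination vector, presumably with A and E assembly overhangs flanking the cloning site.

The payload is a single assembled transcription unit made of registry-style parts: the strong constitutive sigma-70 promoter J23100, the ribosome binding site B0033m, the GFP coding sequence E0040m (about 720 bp, synthetic), and the double terminator B0015, which appears in the feature table as the rrnB T1 and T7Te terminators. The automated annotation differs from the catalogue on two points. It labels the promoter as a fragment of the closely related J23119, and it calls the reporter ORF "hfriFP". The catalogue entry and the plasmid name identify these as J23100 and GFP, so the software labels are probably near-match calls.

The construct gives constitutive GFP expression at a level set by this promoter and RBS combination. It belongs to a toolkit for systematically transferring and characterising standard genetic parts across diverse bacteria.
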