Addgene plasmid #197658: pBBR1_DVK_AE(J23100-B0033m-E0040m-B0015)
Purpose: Expresses GFP under the control of J23100 and B0033m
Depositing lab: Eric Young. Depositing organization: Worcester Polytechnic Institute. Publication: Systematic Part Transfer by Extending a Modular Toolkit to Diverse Bacteria. Keating KW, Young EM. ACS Synth Biol. 2023 Jun 9. doi: 10.1021/acssynbio.3c00104. PubMed 37294017.
Backbone
  Vector backbone: pBBR1
  Modifications to backbone: CIDAR MoClo cloning site, kanamycin resistance
  Vector type: Bacterial Expression, Synthetic Biology
Growth in bacteria
  Bacterial resistance: Kanamycin, 50 μg/mL
  Growth temperature: 37°C
  Growth strain: DH5alpha
  Copy number: Low Copy
Gene/Insert
  Gene/Insert name: GFP
  Species: Synthetic
  Insert size (bp): 720
Terms and licenses: Academic/Nonprofit Terms; Industry Terms: Not Available to Industry
How to cite: pBBR1_DVK_AE(J23100-B0033m-E0040m-B0015) was a gift from Eric Young (Addgene plasmid # 197658 ; http://n2t.net/addgene:197658 ; RRID:Addgene_197658)
